Addgene plasmid #189979: pDB2-hPER1-mClover3-CD4-bla
Purpose: Donor Vector to integrate mClover3 C-terminal into the human PER1 Locus to express it as a fusion protein
Depositing lab: Achim Kramer. Depositing organization: Charite Universitaetsmedizin Berlin. Publication: Circadian period is compensated for repressor protein turnover rates in single cells. Gabriel CH, Del Olmo M, Rizki Widini A, Roshanbin R, Woyde J, Hamza E, Gutu NN, Zehtabian A, Ewers H, Granada A, Herzel H, Kramer A. Proc Natl Acad Sci U S A. 2024 Aug 20;121(34):e2404738121. doi: 10.1073/pnas.2404738121. Epub 2024 Aug 14. PubMed 39141353.
Backbone
  Vector backbone: pDB2, derived from pUC57
  Backbone size w/o insert (bp): 8315
  Total vector size (bp): 9029
  Modifications to backbone: regions homologous to the hPER1 genomic region (surrounding STOP codon) flank insert + floxed positive selection cassette (mCerulean-P2A-blaR). Silent mutations to the hPER1 genomic sequence were inserted to avoid donor vector targeting by Cas9/sgRNA. Negative Selection cassette expresses hCD4. Should be used together with Cas9/sgRNA plasmid #189987 or #189988
  Vector type: CRISPR
  Selectable markers: Blasticidin
Growth in bacteria
  Bacterial resistance: Ampicillin, 100 μg/mL
  Growth temperature: 37°C
  Growth strain: DH5alpha
  Copy number: High Copy
Gene/Insert
  Gene/Insert name: mClover3
  Species: Synthetic
  Insert size (bp): 714
  Tag / fusion protein: 3xFlag (C terminal on insert)
  Cloning method: Restriction Enzyme; 5′ cloning site MluI (not destroyed); 3′ cloning site SpeI (not destroyed)
  Sequencing primers: 5′ --; 3′ --
Resource information
  A portion of this plasmid was derived from a plasmid made by: hCD4 was cloned from Addgene #35712, mClover3 was cloned from #74252
Terms and licenses: Academic/Nonprofit Terms; Industry Terms: Not Available to Industry
Depositor comments: Please visit https://www.biorxiv.org/content/10.1101/2024.02.06.579141v1 for bioRxiv preprint.
How to cite: pDB2-hPER1-mClover3-CD4-bla was a gift from Achim Kramer (Addgene plasmid # 189979 ; http://n2t.net/addgene:189979 ; RRID:Addgene_189979)
