[The description below was written by a language model from this plasmid's Addgene catalogue record and pLannotate feature annotations shown in this document.]
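Description:
pDB2-hPER1-mClover3-CD4-bla is a CRISPR homology-directed repair donor plasmid of about 9 kb, built on pDB2, a pUC57 derivative. It is designed to knock the green/yellow fluorescent protein mClover3 into the C-terminal end of the endogenous human PER1 gene, which encodes a core circadian clock repressor, so that the cell makes a PER1-mClover3 fusion from its native locus. In bacteria it is maintained at high copy through a ColE1/pUC origin and selected with ampicillin via β-lactamase.

The payload is flanked by homology arms taken from the PER1 genomic region around the stop codon. The feature table picks up PER1 coding fragments in the upstream arm, while the roughly 0.9 kb unannotated stretch after the second loxP site presumably corresponds to the downstream arm. Silent mutations in the PER1 sequence prevent the partner Cas9/sgRNA plasmids from cutting the donor or the edited allele. The last PER1 codons run, apparently through a short linker, into mClover3, followed by a C-terminal 3xFLAG epitope.

Directly downstream lies a floxed positive selection cassette: a synthetic poly(A) signal, then an SV40 promoter driving mCerulean-P2A-blasticidin S deaminase with an SV40 poly(A). Integrants can therefore be enriched by blasticidin or cyan fluorescence, and Cre can later excise the cassette, leaving a single loxP site.

Outside the homology arms, a CMV enhancer/promoter expresses a truncated human CD4 lacking its cytoplasmic tail. This serves as a negative selection marker, since surface CD4 flags cells that retain or randomly integrated the whole plasmid rather than undergoing precise recombination. The tagged locus supports live single-cell imaging of PER1 protein dynamics in circadian studies.
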