Features (pLannotate 1.2.2; 26 found; start..end, strand, type, name):
    137..188     +  misc_feature   bom (fragment): basis of mobility region from pBR322
    230..382     +  CDS            PER1 (fragment): PER1_HUMAN - Also known as KIAA0482, PER, RIGUI. Experimental evidence at protein level: Swiss-Prot protein existence level 1. Transcriptional repressor which forms a core component of the circadian clock. The circadian clock, an internal time-keeping system, regulates various physiological processes through the generation of approximately 24 hour circadian rhythms in gene expression, which are translated into rhythms in metabolism and behavior. It is derived from the Latin roots 'circa' (about) and 'diem' (day) and acts as an important regulator of a wide array of physiological functions incl
    847..1116    +  CDS            PER1 (fragment): PER1_HUMAN - Also known as KIAA0482, PER, RIGUI. Experimental evidence at protein level: Swiss-Prot protein existence level 1. Transcriptional repressor which forms a core component of the circadian clock. The circadian clock, an internal time-keeping system, regulates various physiological processes through the generation of approximately 24 hour circadian rhythms in gene expression, which are translated into rhythms in metabolism and behavior. It is derived from the Latin roots 'circa' (about) and 'diem' (day) and acts as an important regulator of a wide array of physiological functions incl
   1138..1160    +  CDS            FAPα2 (fragment): fluorogen-activating protein composed of a dimer of the L5-MG single-chain antibody fragment (Szent-Gyorgyi et al., 2008) binds malachite green derivatives to produce red fluorescence
   1180..1893    +  CDS            mClover3: mClover3 is a basic (constitutively fluorescent) green/yellow fluorescent protein published in 2016, derived from Aequorea victoria. It is reported to be a rapidly-maturing monomer with high acid sensitivity.
   1900..1965    +  CDS            3xFLAG: three tandem FLAG® epitope tags, followed by an enterokinase cleavage site
   1975..2008    +  protein_bind   loxP: Cre-mediated recombination occurs in the 8-bp core sequence (GCATACAT). Cre recombinase
   2013..2060    +  polyA_signal   poly(A) signal: synthetic polyadenylation signal
   2061..2087    +  rep_origin     f1 ori (fragment): f1 bacteriophage origin of replication; arrow indicates direction of (+) strand synthesis
   2096..2426    +  promoter       SV40 promoter: SV40 enhancer and early promoter
   2482..3198    +  CDS            mCerulean: mCerulean is a basic (constitutively fluorescent) cyan fluorescent protein published in 2005, derived from Aequorea victoria. It is reported to be a very rapidly-maturing monomer.
   3275..3672    +  CDS            BSD (fragment): blasticidin S deaminase; Aspergillus terreus BSD; confers resistance to blasticidin
   3684..3805    +  polyA_signal   SV40 poly(A) signal: SV40 polyadenylation signal
   3867..3900    +  protein_bind   loxP: Cre-mediated recombination occurs in the 8-bp core sequence (GCATACAT). Cre recombinase
   4838..4920    +  enhancer       CMV enhancer (fragment): human cytomegalovirus immediate early enhancer; contains an 18-bp deletion relative to the standard CMV enhancer
   4921..5124    +  promoter       CMV promoter: human cytomegalovirus (CMV) immediate early promoter
   5219..6490    +  CDS            CD4 (truncated) (sequence partly withheld): truncated human CD4 cell surface glycoprotein lacking the cytoplasmic tail
   6616..6777    +  CDS            UL122 (fragment): VIE2_HCMVT - Experimental evidence at protein level: Swiss-Prot protein existence level 1. Stimulates viral early and late gene expression and thus play a crucial role in the regulation of productive infection. In addition, activates quiescent cells to reenter the cell cycle and upregulates several E2F-responsive genes, which are responsible for pushing the cell into S phase. In S-phase, inhibits cellular DNA synthesis and blocks further cell cycle progression. From Human cytomegalovirus (strain Towne) (HHV-5) (Human herpesvirus 5).
   6832..6848    -  protein_bind   lac operator: The lac repressor binds to the lac operator to inhibit transcription in E. coli. This inhibition can be relieved by adding lactose or isopropyl-β-D-thiogalactopyranoside (IPTG). lac repressor encoded by lacI
   6856..6886    -  promoter       lac promoter: promoter for the E. coli lac operon
   6901..6922    -  protein_bind   CAP binding site: CAP binding activates transcription in the presence of cAMP. E. coli catabolite activator protein
   6935..7027    -  CDS            lacI (fragment): lac repressor; lacI; The lac repressor binds to the lac operator to inhibit transcription in E. coli. This inhibition can be relieved by adding lactose or isopropyl-β-D-thiogalactopyranoside (IPTG).
   7210..7798    -  rep_origin     ori: high-copy-number ColE1/pMB1/pBR322/pUC origin of replication
   7969..8829    -  CDS            AmpR: β-lactamase; bla; confers resistance to ampicillin, carbenicillin, and related antibiotics
   8830..8934    -  promoter       AmpR promoter: bla
   9029..35      +  CDS            rop (fragment) (across the origin): Rop protein, which maintains plasmids at low copy number; rop
>Addgene plasmid #189979 | pDB2-hPER1-mClover3-CD4-bla | addgene full sequence | sequence record 479855 | Addgene NGS Result
TCGCGCGTTTCGGTGATGACGGTGAAAACCTCTGACACATGCAGCTCCCGGAGACGGTCACAGCTTGTCT
GTAAGCGGATGCCGGGAGCAGACAAGCCCGTCAGGGCGCGTCAGCGGGTGTTGGCGGGTGTCGGGGCTGG
CTTAACTATGCGGCATCAGAGCAGATTGTACTGAGAGTGCACCATATGGGCCGGCCCTTAAGGTTTAAAC
TCTGAACCCCTTCTTGGGCAGGGACATGACCTCTGTGCTGAAGCAGGATCGGGAGCGGCTCCGAGCCATG
CAGAAGCAGCAGCCTCGGTTTTCTGAGGACCAGCGGCGGGAACTGGGTGCTGTGCACTCCTGGGTCCGGA
AGGGCCAACTGCCTCGGGCTCTTGATGTGATGGTGAGAGAAGCCTGGGACGGGGAGAAAAAAGAATTGAG
CTCAAGTTCAAGGGGGAGAAAAAAGAATTGAGCTCAAGTTCAAGGGGGAGAAAAAAGAATTGAGCTCAAG
TTCAAGGGATCGAGGCCAAGAGCTGATCTCCTTGATGTCCTTGGATCATTAATTCTGAAGAATGTTGATT
CCACTAAATTTGCTGTGGATTATAGAATATTAAGCCGCGTGAGTCTTTGCAGAACTTTTCACAGCCTATC
CTATGCTAATATGCATTGTGACTGTCCTGTAACGGCATCTGGGTAGAGGGCACAAGGCACTGTCCAACCT
TGTTGGACCGCAGGTGCATCTGTGTGGACTGGTGCTTCTTGGGAGTACATTTCGGGAAGCACAGTGGGCT
GGGGGTGGGAAGCTGCGCTGGCAGGTTAGCAGTGAGAACCCTGTCTGACTCTCTCATGTCCATTTCTCTC
ACCAAGGCCTGTGTGGACTGTGGGAGCAGCACCCAAGATCCTGGTCACCCTGATGACCCACTCTTCTCAG
AGCTGGATGGACTGGGGCTGGAGCCCATGGAAGAGGGTGGAGGCGAGCAGGGCAGCAGCGGTGGCGGCAG
TGGTGAGGGAGAGGGCTGCGAGGAGGCCCAAGGCGGGGCCAAGGCTTCAAGCTCTCAGGACTTGGCTATG
GAGGAGGAGGAAGAAGGCAGGAGCTCATCCAGTCCAGCCTTACCTACAGCAGGAAACTGCACCAGCACCG
GTGGCGGTGGTAGCGGCGGTGGTGGCTCTGGTGGCGGTGGTTCAACGCGTGGTGGCAGCGTGAGCAAGGG
CGAGGAGCTGTTCACCGGGGTGGTGCCCATCCTGGTCGAGCTGGACGGCGACGTAAACGGCCACAAGTTC
AGCGTCCGCGGCGAGGGCGAGGGCGATGCCACCAACGGCAAGCTGACCCTGAAGTTCATCTGCACCACCG
GCAAGCTGCCCGTGCCCTGGCCCACCCTCGTGACCACCTTCGGCTACGGCGTGGCCTGCTTCAGCCGCTA
CCCCGACCACATGAAGCAGCACGACTTCTTCAAGTCCGCCATGCCCGAAGGCTACGTCCAGGAGCGCACC
ATCTCTTTCAAGGACGACGGTACCTACAAGACCCGCGCCGAGGTGAAGTTCGAGGGCGACACCCTGGTGA
ACCGCATCGAGCTGAAGGGCATCGACTTCAAGGAGGACGGCAACATCCTGGGGCACAAGCTGGAGTACAA
CTTCAACAGCCACTACGTCTATATCACGGCCGACAAGCAGAAGAACTGCATCAAGGCTAACTTCAAGATC
CGCCACAACGTTGAGGACGGCAGCGTGCAGCTCGCCGACCACTACCAGCAGAACACCCCCATCGGCGACG
GCCCCGTGCTGCTGCCCGACAACCACTACCTGAGCCATCAGTCCAAGCTGAGCAAAGACCCCAACGAGAA
GCGCGATCACATGGTCCTGCTGGAGTTCGTGACCGCCGCCGGGATTACACATGGCATGGACGAGCTGTAC
AAGACTAGTGACTACAAAGACCATGACGGTGATTATAAAGATCATGACATCGATTACAAGGATGACGATG
ACAAGTTAGATCTAATAACTTCGTATAGCATACATTATACGAAGTTATTTTGAATAAAATATCTTTATTT
TCATTACATCTGTGTGTTGGTTTTTTGTGTTGAGCTGATTTAACAAAAATTTAACGCTGTGGAATGTGTG
TCAGTTAGGGTGTGGAAAGTCCCCAGGCTCCCCAGGCAGGCAGAAGTATGCAAAGCATGCATCTCAATTA
GTCAGCAACCAGGTGTGGAAAGTCCCCAGGCTCCCCAGCAGGCAGAAGTATGCAAAGCATGCATCTCAAT
TAGTCAGCAACCATAGTCCCGCCCCTAACTCCGCCCATCCCGCCCCTAACTCCGCCCAGTTCCGCCCATT
CTCCGCCCCATGGCTGACTAATTTTTTTTATTTATGCAGAGGCCGAGGCCGCCTCTGCCTCTGAGCTATT
CCAGAAGTAGTGAGGAGGCTTTTTTGGAGGCCTAGGCTTTTGCAAAAAGCTATTGTATATCCATTTTCGG
ATCTGATCAGCACTGAGCAGGTACCGCCACCATGGTGAGCAAGGGCGAGGAGCTGTTCACCGGGGTGGTG
CCCATCCTGGTCGAGCTGGACGGCGACGTAAACGGCCACAAGTTCAGCGTGTCCGGCGAGGGCGAGGGCG
ATGCCACCTACGGCAAGCTGACCCTGAAGTTCATCTGCACCACCGGCAAGCTGCCCGTGCCCTGGCCCAC
CCTCGTGACCACCCTGACCTGGGGCGTGCAGTGCTTCGCCCGCTACCCCGACCACATGAAGCAGCACGAC
TTCTTCAAGTCCGCCATGCCCGAAGGCTACGTCCAGGAGCGCACCATCTTCTTCAAGGACGACGGCAACT
ACAAGACCCGCGCCGAGGTGAAGTTCGAGGGCGACACCCTGGTGAACCGCATCGAGCTGAAGGGCATCGA
CTTCAAGGAGGACGGCAACATCCTGGGGCACAAGCTGGAGTACAACGCCATCAGCGACAACGTCTATATC
ACCGCCGACAAGCAGAAGAACGGCATCAAGGCCAACTTCAAGATCCGCCACAACATCGAGGACGGCAGCG
TGCAGCTCGCCGACCACTACCAGCAGAACACCCCCATCGGCGACGGCCCCGTGCTGCTGCCCGACAACCA
CTACCTGAGCACCCAGTCCAAGCTGAGCAAAGACCCCAACGAGAAGCGCGATCACATGGTCCTGCTGGAG
TTCGTGACCGCCGCCGGGATCACTCTCGGCATGGACGAGCTGTACAAGGAATTCGGAAGCGGAGCTACTA
ACTTCAGCCTGCTGAAGCAGGCTGGAGACGTGGAGGAGAACCCTGGACCTCACGTGGCCAAGCCTTTGTC
TCAAGAAGAATCCACCCTCATTGAAAGAGCAACGGCTACAATCAACAGCATCCCCATCTCTGAAGACTAC
AGCGTCGCCAGCGCAGCTCTCTCTAGCGACGGCCGCATCTTCACTGGTGTCAATGTATATCATTTTACTG
GGGGACCTTGTGCAGAACTCGTGGTGCTGGGCACTGCTGCTGCTGCGGCAGCTGGCAACCTGACTTGTAT
CGTCGCGATCGGAAATGAGAACAGGGGCATCTTGAGCCCCTGCGGACGGTGCCGACAGGTGCTTCTCGAT
CTGCATCCTGGGATCAAAGCCATAGTGAAGGACAGTGATGGACAGCCGACGGCAGTTGGGATTCGTGAAT
TGCTGCCCTCTGGTTATGTGTGGGAGGGCTAACTCGAGACCCCAACTTGTTTATTGCAGCTTATAATGGT
TACAAATAAAGCAATAGCATCACAAATTTCACAAATAAAGCATTTTTTTCACTGCATTCTAGTTGTGGTT
TGTCCAAACTCATCAATGTATCTTATCATGTCTGTATAGAAGTTCCTATTCCGAAGTTCCTATTCTTCAA
ATAGTATAGGAACTTCATAACTTCGTATAGCATACATTATACGAAGTTATTTGATTAATTAAGCGATCGC
ACTCCATTCTGGGACCATCTCGAGGAGTCGATGAGAGGCTGTCTTCTCCTATGTCCCAATTCTCAGAACT
CAGATGTGGCTAGACCAACCAGTGGGACACTGCCCCAGCTTCTCCCACCATAGGGGGCCGGACCCCCATC
ACCAGCCTAGGATCCAGGGGCTGCCTCTGGCCTCTTAGGGAGCAGAGAGCAGAACTCCGCAGCCCAGCCC
AGAGGAGTGTCACCTCCCACCTTTGGAGAGGAATCCTTCCCTCCCCTGGACAAAGTTGCTGACAAGCTGC
TGAAGTGGCCTCTCCATATTCCAGCTGAGCCTGAATCTGACTCTTGAGGGTTGGGGCTGCACTTATTTAT
TGCGGGGAGACAGCTCTCTCTCCCACCTCCTCCCCAGATGGGAGGAGAGCCTGAGGCCCAAGCAGGACCC
GGGGGTTCCAGCCCCTAGCTGCTCTGGAGTGGGGGAGGTTGGTGGACCATGGAGTCCCTGGTGCTGCCCC
TCAGGTGGGACCCAGGCGTTCTCAGCTGTACCCTCTGCCGATGGCATTTGTGTTTTTGATATTTGTGTCT
GTTACTACTTTTTTAATACAAAAAGATAAAAACGCCCAGGACTTTGTGGAATGAAGTTTGGGGTTGGGGT
GAGGGGAGCATGTCAAGGGGAGATGTGGCCCTGCTTTTGGGAAGGTTGTAGTGAGGGTGTACAGGGCCAT
CTCCTGACGACCCCCATTCCTCTTTTCCCCCATCCTGTCCAGGTGAGGGCCCTGCTGAGCCCGCTACGTC
CACGTCCAGCTCAGACTCTGCTGTCCCCTCTAGCATGGCCTCAGCTGGGTTTGCCCTGGGAAGGAGAGCT
GAGAGGTGCGTGTGGCCAAGGGCTTGGGTAAGCTCCAGCCCGGGTCACGGGTGGCCAAGGCACCTGCAGG
TCAATTCCCTGGCATTATGCCCAGTACATGACCTTATGGGACTTTCCTACTTGGCAGTACATCTACGTAT
TAGTCATCGCTATTACCATGGTGATGCGGTTTTGGCAGTACATCAATGGGCGTGGATAGCGGTTTGACTC
ACGGGGATTTCCAAGTCTCCACCCCATTGACGTCAATGGGAGTTTGTTTTGGCACCAAAATCAACGGGAC
TTTCCAAAATGTCGTAACAACTCCGCCCCATTGACGCAAATGGGCGGTAGGCGTGTACGGTGGGAGGTCT
ATATAAGCAGAGCTCGTTTAGTGAACCGTCAGATCGCCTGGAGACGCCATCCACGCTGTTTTGACCTCCA
TAGAAGACACCGGGACCGATCCAGCCTGGGGATCCACCATGAACCGGGGAGTCCCTTTTAGGCACTTGCT
TCTGGTGCTGCAACTGGCGCTCCTCCCAGCAGCCACTCAGGGA
[543 nt withheld, positions 5294-5836]
GCCTCCAGCATAGTCTATAAGAAAGAGGGGGAACAGGTGGAGTTCTCCTTCCCACTCGCCTTTACAGTTG
AAAAGCTGACGGGCAGTGGCGAGCTGTGGTGGCAGGCGGAGAGGGCTTCCTCCTCCAAGTCTTGGATCAC
CTTTGACCTGAAGAACAAGGAAGTGTCTGTAAAACGGGTTACCCAGGACCCTAAGCTCCAGATGGGCAAG
AAGCTCCCGCTCCACCTCACCCTGCCCCAGGCCTTGCCTCAGTATGCTGGCTCTGGAAACCTCACCCTGG
CCCTTGAAGCGAAAACAGGAAAGTTGCATCAGGAAGTGAACCTGGTGGTGATGAGAGCCACTCAGCTCCA
GAAAAATTTGACCTGTGAGGTGTGGGGACCCACCTCCCCTAAGCTGATGCTGAGCTTGAAACTGGAGAAC
AAGGAGGCAAAGGTCTCGAAGCGGGAGAAGGCGGTGTGGGTGCTGAACCCTGAGGCGGGGATGTGGCAGT
GTCTGCTGAGTGACTCGGGACAGGTCCTGCTGGAATCCAACATCAAGGTTCTGCCCACATGGTCGACCCC
GGTGCAGCCAATGGCCCTGATTGTGCTGGGGGGCGTCGCCGGCCTCCTGCTTTTCATTGGGCTAGGCATC
TTCTTCTGTGTCAGGTGCCGGCACTGAAGGCGACCTGCGGATCCCACGTCACTATTGTATACTCTATATT
ATACTCTATGTTATACTCTGTAATCCTACTCAATAAACGTGTCACGCCTGTGAAACCGTACTAAGTCTCC
CGTGTCTTCTTATCACCATCAGGTGACATCCTCGCCCAGGCTGTCAATCATGCCGGTATCGATTCCAGTA
GCACCGGCCCCACGCTGACAACCCACTCTTGCAGCGTTAGCAGCGCCCCTCTTAACAAGCCGACCCCCAC
CAGCGTCGCGGTTACTAACACTCCTCTCCCCGACCTGCAGCCCAAGCTTGGCGTAATCATGGTCATAGCT
GTTTCCTGTGTGAAATTGTTATCCGCTCACAATTCCACACAACATACGAGCCGGAAGCATAAAGTGTAAA
GCCTGGGGTGCCTAATGAGTGAGCTAACTCACATTAATTGCGTTGCGCTCACTGCCCGCTTTCCAGTCGG
GAAACCTGTCGTGCCAGCTGCATTAATGAATCGGCCAACGCGCGGGGAGAGGCGGTTTGCGTATTGGGCG
CTCTTCCGCTTCCTCGCTCACTGACTCGCTGCGCTCGGTCGTTCGGCTGCGGCGAGCGGTATCAGCTCAC
TCAAAGGCGGTAATACGGTTATCCACAGAATCAGGGGATAACGCAGGAAAGAACATGTGAGCAAAAGGCC
AGCAAAAGGCCAGGAACCGTAAAAAGGCCGCGTTGCTGGCGTTTTTCCATAGGCTCCGCCCCCCTGACGA
GCATCACAAAAATCGACGCTCAAGTCAGAGGTGGCGAAACCCGACAGGACTATAAAGATACCAGGCGTTT
CCCCCTGGAAGCTCCCTCGTGCGCTCTCCTGTTCCGACCCTGCCGCTTACCGGATACCTGTCCGCCTTTC
TCCCTTCGGGAAGCGTGGCGCTTTCTCATAGCTCACGCTGTAGGTATCTCAGTTCGGTGTAGGTCGTTCG
CTCCAAGCTGGGCTGTGTGCACGAACCCCCCGTTCAGCCCGACCGCTGCGCCTTATCCGGTAACTATCGT
CTTGAGTCCAACCCGGTAAGACACGACTTATCGCCACTGGCAGCAGCCACTGGTAACAGGATTAGCAGAG
CGAGGTATGTAGGCGGTGCTACAGAGTTCTTGAAGTGGTGGCCTAACTACGGCTACACTAGAAGAACAGT
ATTTGGTATCTGCGCTCTGCTGAAGCCAGTTACCTTCGGAAAAAGAGTTGGTAGCTCTTGATCCGGCAAA
CAAACCACCGCTGGTAGCGGTGGTTTTTTTGTTTGCAAGCAGCAGATTACGCGCAGAAAAAAAGGATCTC
AAGAAGATCCTTTGATCTTTTCTACGGGGTCTGACGCTCAGTGGAACGAAAACTCACGTTAAGGGATTTT
GGTCATGAGATTATCAAAAAGGATCTTCACCTAGATCCTTTTAAATTAAAAATGAAGTTTTAAATCAATC
TAAAGTATATATGAGTAAACTTGGTCTGACAGTTACCAATGCTTAATCAGTGAGGCACCTATCTCAGCGA
TCTGTCTATTTCGTTCATCCATAGTTGCCTGACTCCCCGTCGTGTAGATAACTACGATACGGGAGGGCTT
ACCATCTGGCCCCAGTGCTGCAATGATACCGCGAGACCCACGCTCACCGGCTCCAGATTTATCAGCAATA
AACCAGCCAGCCGGAAGGGCCGAGCGCAGAAGTGGTCCTGCAACTTTATCCGCCTCCATCCAGTCTATTA
ATTGTTGCCGGGAAGCTAGAGTAAGTAGTTCGCCAGTTAATAGTTTGCGCAACGTTGTTGCCATTGCTAC
AGGCATCGTGGTGTCACGCTCGTCGTTTGGTATGGCTTCATTCAGCTCCGGTTCCCAACGATCAAGGCGA
GTTACATGATCCCCCATGTTGTGCAAAAAAGCGGTTAGCTCCTTCGGTCCTCCGATCGTTGTCAGAAGTA
AGTTGGCCGCAGTGTTATCACTCATGGTTATGGCAGCACTGCATAATTCTCTTACTGTCATGCCATCCGT
AAGATGCTTTTCTGTGACTGGTGAGTACTCAACCAAGTCATTCTGAGAATAGTGTATGCGGCGACCGAGT
TGCTCTTGCCCGGCGTCAATACGGGATAATACCGCGCCACATAGCAGAACTTTAAAAGTGCTCATCATTG
GAAAACGTTCTTCGGGGCGAAAACTCTCAAGGATCTTACCGCTGTTGAGATCCAGTTCGATGTAACCCAC
TCGTGCACCCAACTGATCTTCAGCATCTTTTACTTTCACCAGCGTTTCTGGGTGAGCAAAAACAGGAAGG
CAAAATGCCGCAAAAAAGGGAATAAGGGCGACACGGAAATGTTGAATACTCATACTCTTCCTTTTTCAAT
ATTATTGAAGCATTTATCAGGGTTATTGTCTCATGAGCGGATACATATTTGAATGTATTTAGAAAAATAA
ACAAATAGGGGTTCCGCGCACATTTCCCCGAAAAGTGCCACCTGACGTCTAAGAAACCATTATTATCATG
ACATTAACCTATAAAAATAGGCGTATCACGAGGCCCTTTCGTC
